Addgene plasmid #73685: pMLS260
Purpose: Punc-17::2xNLS-FLP-D5 Expression vector
Depositing lab: Erik Jorgensen. Depositing organization: University of Utah. Publication: SapTrap, a Toolkit for High-Throughput CRISPR/Cas9 Gene Modification in Caenorhabditis elegans. Schwartz ML, Jorgensen EM. Genetics. 2016 Feb 2. pii: genetics.115.184275. 10.1534/genetics.115.184275 PubMed 26837755.
Backbone
  Vector backbone: pCFJ150
  Vector type: Worm Expression ; FLP/FRT
  Selectable markers: Cbr-unc-119
Growth in bacteria
  Bacterial resistance: Ampicillin, 100 μg/mL
  Growth temperature: 37°C
  Growth strain: DH5alpha
  Copy number: High Copy
Gene/Insert
  Gene/Insert name: Punc-17::2xNLS-FLP-D5::let-858 3'-UTR
  Species: C. elegans (nematode), S. cerevisiae (budding yeast)
  Mutation: G5D
  Promoter: Punc-17
  Cloning method: Gateway Cloning
  Sequencing primers: 5′ M13 Reverse; 3′ M13 (-21) Forward
Terms and licenses: Academic/Nonprofit Terms; Industry Terms: Not Available to Industry
How to cite: pMLS260 was a gift from Erik Jorgensen (Addgene plasmid # 73685 ; http://n2t.net/addgene:73685 ; RRID:Addgene_73685)
