[The description below was written by a language model from this plasmid's Addgene catalogue record and pLannotate feature annotations shown in this document.]
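Description:
pMLS260 is a 12,649 bp C. elegans expression plasmid built on the pCFJ150 backbone, a multisite Gateway destination vector. It expresses FLP recombinase under the unc-17 promoter. In bacteria it is maintained as a high-copy plasmid through a ColE1/pUC-type origin and selected with ampicillin via the bla gene. In worms the marker is Cbr-unc-119, recorded in the catalogue as the C. briggsae gene. The annotation software detected it by similarity to the C. elegans UNC-119 protein. This marker allows transformants to be recognised by rescue of an unc-119 mutant phenotype.

The payload was assembled by Gateway recombination, and the attB4, attB1 and attB2 sites left behind mark the three slots. The unannotated stretch of about 3 kb between attB4 and attB1 is where the unc-17 promoter is expected to lie. The attB1–attB2 interval holds the S. cerevisiae FLP coding sequence followed directly by an EGL-13 nuclear localisation signal. According to the catalogue entry, the let-858 3'-UTR follows attB2, although it is not annotated. The insert name specifies two NLSs, but only the C-terminal EGL-13 signal was called, so the second is not resolved in the feature table. FLP-D5 carries the recorded G5D substitution. Several short hits are fragmentary and probably spurious matches or backbone remnants: the chicken β-actin promoter, the tbb-2 terminator, the P element end, lacZα, bom and rop.

Because unc-17 is a cholinergic neuron gene, the construct should restrict nuclear FLP activity to those cells and drive recombination between FRT sites there. It was deposited as part of the SapTrap toolkit for CRISPR/Cas9 gene modification, which points to use in tissue-specific, FLP-dependent switching of FRT-flanked cassettes in modified loci.
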