Features (pLannotate 1.2.2; 17 found; start..end, strand, type, name):
      7..142     +  CDS            lacZα (fragment): LacZα fragment of β-galactosidase; lacZ fragment
    148..247     -  misc_feature   bom (fragment): basis of mobility region from pBR322
    349..384     -  CDS            rop (fragment): Rop protein, which maintains plasmids at low copy number; rop
    479..583     +  promoter       AmpR promoter: bla
    584..1444    +  CDS            AmpR: β-lactamase; bla; confers resistance to ampicillin, carbenicillin, and related antibiotics
   1615..2203    +  rep_origin     ori: high-copy-number ColE1/pMB1/pBR322/pUC origin of replication
   3462..3677    -  CDS            GSLG1_CAEEL (fragment): Experimental evidence at protein level: Swiss-Prot protein existence level 1. From Caenorhabditis elegans.
   4551..4568    -  misc_feature   P element 5' end (fragment): No description available
   4679..5521    +  CDS            unc-119: UN119_CAEEL - Experimental evidence at protein level: Swiss-Prot protein existence level 1. Myristoyl-binding protein that acts as a cargo adapter: specifically binds the myristoyl moiety of a subset of N-terminally myristoylated proteins and is required for their localization. Plays a key role in ciliary membrane localization of proteins. Required for the establishment or function of the nervous system. From Caenorhabditis elegans.
   5917..5937    +  protein_bind   attB4: mutant version of attB; core recombination site for the Gateway® BP reaction BP Clonase™
   8727..8748    -  promoter       chicken β-actin promoter (fragment): contains a 21-bp deletion relative to the standard chicken β-actin promoter
   8976..8997    +  terminator     tbb-2 terminator (fragment): tbb-2; transcription terminator for the C. elegans tubulin beta-2 gene
   9163..9187    +  protein_bind   attB1: mutant version of attB; recombination site for the Gateway® BP reaction BP Clonase™
   9217..10584   +  CDS            FLP1: FLP_YEAST - Experimental evidence at protein level: Swiss-Prot protein existence level 1. Part of the plasmid amplification system, which corrects any decrease in copy number caused by a rare missegregation event. Catalyzes the recombination between the large inverted repetitions of the 2-micron plasmid during plasmid replication. This recombination event changes the direction of one of the two replication forks in the bidirectionally replicating molecule, effectively resulting in multiple rounds of replication from a single initiation event. Binds specifically to the FLP recognition target (F
  10585..10656   +  CDS            EGL-13 NLS: nuclear localization signal from the C. elegans EGL-13 transcription factor (Lyssenko et al., 2007)
  10663..10683   -  protein_bind   attB2: mutant version of attB; core recombination site for the Gateway® BP reaction BP Clonase™
  11141..11162   +  CDS            lacZα (fragment): LacZα fragment of β-galactosidase; lacZ fragment
>Addgene plasmid #73685 | pMLS260 | depositor full sequence | sequence record 136564 | pMLS260 sequence 12649 bps
CACGTGACGTCGTGACTGGGAAAACCCTGGCGTTACCCAACTTAATCGCCTTGCAGCACATCCCCCTTTC
GCCAGCTGGCGTAATAGCGAAGAGGCCCGCACCGATCGCCCTTCCCAACAGTTGCGCAGCCTGAATGGCG
AATGGCGCCTGATGCGGTATTTTCTCCTTACGCATCTGTGCGGTATTTCACACCGCATATGGTGCACTCT
CAGTACAATCTGCTCTGATGCCGCATAGTTAAGCCAGCCCCGACACCCGCCAACACCCGCTGACGCGCCC
TGACGGGCTTGTCTGCTCCCGGCATCCGCTTACAGACAAGCTGTGACCGTCTCCGGGAGCTGCATGTGTC
AGAGGTTTTCACCGTCATCACCGAAACGCGCGAGACGAAAGGGCCTCGTGATACGCCTATTTTTATAGGT
TAATGTCATGATAATAATGGTTTCTTAGACGTCAGGTGGCACTTTTCGGGGAAATGTGCGCGGAACCCCT
ATTTGTTTATTTTTCTAAATACATTCAAATATGTATCCGCTCATGAGACAATAACCCTGATAAATGCTTC
AATAATATTGAAAAAGGAAGAGTATGAGTATTCAACATTTCCGTGTCGCCCTTATTCCCTTTTTTGCGGC
ATTTTGCCTTCCTGTTTTTGCTCACCCAGAAACGCTGGTGAAAGTAAAAGATGCTGAAGATCAGTTGGGT
GCACGAGTGGGTTACATCGAACTGGATCTCAACAGCGGTAAGATCCTTGAGAGTTTTCGCCCCGAAGAAC
GTTTTCCAATGATGAGCACTTTTAAAGTTCTGCTATGTGGCGCGGTATTATCCCGTATTGACGCCGGGCA
AGAGCAACTCGGTCGCCGCATACACTATTCTCAGAATGACTTGGTTGAGTACTCACCAGTCACAGAAAAG
CATCTTACGGATGGCATGACAGTAAGAGAATTATGCAGTGCTGCCATAACCATGAGTGATAACACTGCGG
CCAACTTACTTCTGACAACGATCGGAGGACCGAAGGAGCTAACCGCTTTTTTGCACAACATGGGGGATCA
TGTAACTCGCCTTGATCGTTGGGAACCGGAGCTGAATGAAGCCATACCAAACGACGAGCGTGACACCACG
ATGCCTGTAGCAATGGCAACAACGTTGCGCAAACTATTAACTGGCGAACTACTTACTCTAGCTTCCCGGC
AACAATTAATAGACTGGATGGAGGCGGATAAAGTTGCAGGACCACTTCTGCGCTCGGCCCTTCCGGCTGG
CTGGTTTATTGCTGATAAATCTGGAGCCGGTGAGCGTGGGTCTCGCGGTATCATTGCAGCACTGGGGCCA
GATGGTAAGCCCTCCCGTATCGTAGTTATCTACACGACGGGGAGTCAGGCAACTATGGATGAACGAAATA
GACAGATCGCTGAGATAGGTGCCTCACTGATTAAGCATTGGTAACTGTCAGACCAAGTTTACTCATATAT
ACTTTAGATTGATTTAAAACTTCATTTTTAATTTAAAAGGATCTAGGTGAAGATCCTTTTTGATAATCTC
ATGACCAAAATCCCTTAACGTGAGTTTTCGTTCCACTGAGCGTCAGACCCCGTAGAAAAGATCAAAGGAT
CTTCTTGAGATCCTTTTTTTCTGCGCGTAATCTGCTGCTTGCAAACAAAAAAACCACCGCTACCAGCGGT
GGTTTGTTTGCCGGATCAAGAGCTACCAACTCTTTTTCCGAAGGTAACTGGCTTCAGCAGAGCGCAGATA
CCAAATACTGTCCTTCTAGTGTAGCCGTAGTTAGGCCACCACTTCAAGAACTCTGTAGCACCGCCTACAT
ACCTCGCTCTGCTAATCCTGTTACCAGTGGCTGCTGCCAGTGGCGATAAGTCGTGTCTTACCGGGTTGGA
CTCAAGACGATAGTTACCGGATAAGGCGCAGCGGTCGGGCTGAACGGGGGGTTCGTGCACACAGCCCAGC
TTGGAGCGAACGACCTACACCGAACTGAGATACCTACAGCGTGAGCTATGAGAAAGCGCCACGCTTCCCG
AAGGGAGAAAGGCGGACAGGTATCCGGTAAGCGGCAGGGTCGGAACAGGAGAGCGCACGAGGGAGCTTCC
AGGGGGAAACGCCTGGTATCTTTATAGTCCTGTCGGGTTTCGCCACCTCTGACTTGAGCGTCGATTTTTG
TGATGCTCGTCAGGGGGGCGGAGCCTATGGAAAAACGCCAGCAACGCGGCCTTTTTACGGTTCCTGGTCT
TTTGCTGGCCTTTTGCTCACATGTTCTTTCCTGCGTTATCCCCTGATTCTGTGGATAACCGTATTACCGC
CTTTGAGTGAGCTGATACCAGCGGATAACAATTTCACAGGGCCCTGTCGGATTATGGGCTCTTCTTTTAT
CCTCTACTTTCTTTCTAGAAAATGCAAATGTTGAGTCAGAAATTGCTGAATGGAGTACAACTGCAATGGG
TTTAGCTTATGTTTCTGGAACAATTACTGGTGGAATTGTGATTGAAAAGTAAGGTTATATTTCATTTCAA
TAAATGTTACCACAGTATAACAAAAACAAGTTACATTGTTCAGAGTATGTCTGAATGTATTATTATTATT
GTATTTGTGCATCAGTACTGTAGTTGTACTGAAGAAGGGTTTAAAATAATCTCAACGTTTTTAAGACGAG
TTAGTGAGAATACGGTCGCAGTTAGGATGTTTGGACATAGTTTTATTAGATAATCGTGAACTAACTCACT
ATAAAAACCCGCTAACTCATTGAATAAGATAGTTTTAAACGTTCAAAATTTGAAGACAAAATTGTATGAA
TAAGTTTACAGAGTTGGTCGACGCAAGCTTCTCCTTCTCTTCACATTTCTCAATAATTTAGCTCTAATTG
CATTCGTATTCTTCGCAAAAATACGTATTCTGATTGACCCGATGAAATACGGATGCCTAGTTGCATTGAT
CATCTACGGTTATACTTATGGGTGAGGTTTTTCAAATATATTTTGATTTAATCGAATAATGAAATTTCAG
AACTGGAGTTGGTCCAATTTCGTGGTTTATATCCTCTGAACTGGTACCTCAAAAACATCGTAGTATTGCT
CAATCTGTGGCATATTCAATGAATACTGTAATGGTGGTTATCAGTACATTTACAGTATTACCTCTATATT
CCGTTATTGGTAGTTATGCTTTCCTTATTCTATATTCAATTCCTTCATTTATAAGTATGCTTATATTATT
TCGCTACTTACCGGAAACCAAAGGACGAGAGATTCATGATATTGTGAATGAACTTAAAAAAAAATGAAAA
CCTTTGAAAACGTTCATACGGCCGAAATTTTACTTGATCGAGCCAATTGAACTTTTGTTAAGACTTACAG
AAAAGTGAGAGATTTTGTTACAAAAAAGTGAGAAAAAAGCGAAAATGAACAGGAAAAAGAAGAAAAATAC
ACCCGAAGTATCATATAAAAATTAAAAAGATTGTTTGACCTGGCGGAACTTTTTTGCAAAAACTCTGAAT
ATCCATGGCACATGCTTCGTGCAAAACAGGATCCAAATGAATATCAACAAGAGATTCTTGAAGACGACGA
GCCACTTGCTCAGAGCATTGCTTATCTCGAATGAGACCCTTGTTAAAATCATTTTTCAAACATTATATGA
CATTGTCGAAATGTCCTCCTGATTCCATGATGGTAGCAAACTCACTTCGTCTTTGAGCCAATTTATCCAA
GTCCTTGTAAAAAGTATTCGAAAATTGTTAACGGATAAAATGTTTATTATAATATCAAAAACAATTTGTC
AGTTGACCACTTTTTGATATATTTGACAGAAACCGGGATGAATTGGCTCAAAGTTAGGGCGCCCTTCTAT
TACAGGGTTTCTGATAACAAACCGGTTATTAACTCCCAACAAGGGATGATTTCAATTCATCATGCTCAAA
TTGACCCAAATTAAGTTACATGACAAATTCATCGCCCTTTTCAACTCTTCTTGGCTCATCATCTGTTATT
CTGTTCCTATTCTGTCTGCACCCTATACCCCTTTGCATACTCTCTCGTCATTCCTTTCTTGGATAGTGTC
TTCTTCTCCCCAGCTCTGCTACTTCTATGACTTGCGCCCGCTGCTTTTCCGCTCGTTCCTCTCCTCTCTG
ACGTCTTCTTCTGCTTCTTTTCTCCTTCCTTTTTCCCTTCTCAATCTTCCTCTTTTTCCCATTTCTGTCA
ATCATTCGAAGAAGAAGAAGAAGAAGACCCTCATTCATTTCATTTTTTTTTCTGTCGGTGTGTGCTGCTC
GGTTAAGAGTGAGCTCTCTATTCCACGTCTTCTTCTTTTTCTTCTTCGATTCGAATCAATCACTCCACCA
AAACGCATTCGTTTTTGGGATTCACCCCGCGGTTCGCAACAGGTTTCTTTTTCAAATTATTAGCGTTATA
AATAGAAAAATGGTGGAGTTTCAATAAAAATGATAATTTACAAAGTGTATTTTGATTACATGTACTCAAA
AAGGTTGAAATTTTTCATACCAGTTTTCCGGAAATCCATCTGATATCATTATCGTATTTTTCTTTTTAAA
AATGTTTTCAAAAAAAAACAAAATATAGCTGGTTATTTGGCACCCTCTAATTACCATTTTCCTGTCACAC
CACACTCTTTTCCTTCTTCCACTTCTTTCCGTTTTCAGCCGCTTCCAACCAAACCGATATGAAAGCCGAG
CAACAACAATCGATTCCACCCGGCTCGGCGACCTTCCCGTCGCAGGTGAGACTCAGAAAACTAGAGAAAC
CGCTCAACTAACTCTTGATATCCGATTTCATTCTTTTCTCTTTTCTTTTTGTTGAACTTTTCCATATTTC
CAGATGCCACGGCCACCACCAAGCACCGAACAAGGAATCACAACGGAATCGGAGCTTGCGAAGAAAGCTC
AAATCACTCCGAACGACGTTTTAGCACTTCCGGGAATCACTCAAGGTATCTTGCTCCCTTTGGATTTCAG
TTTAAAACATAAATTTAGGATTCTTATGCTCCCCATCTGCGAACATCTATAACATCGAGTTCACCAAGTT
CCAAATCCGTGATCTGGACACTGAGCAAGTGCTTTTCGAGATCGCCAAACCGGAGAACGATCAGGAGAAT
GATGAGTCGCCACAGGAGTCGGCAAGATACGTGCGTTATAGATTTGCTCCAAACTTTTTGAAACTCAAAA
CGGTCGGAGCAACTGTGGAATTCAAAGTAGGAGACATCCCAATCCATCATTTCCGAATGATCGAACGTCA
CTTCTTCAAAGATCGCCTTCTGAAGTGTTTTGACTTTGAATTCGGATTCTGTATTCCGAATTCACGAAAC
AACTGTGAACATATCTATGAGTTCCCTCAACTCTCTCAACAACTCAGTGAGTCATTATTCTAAAAAGTAC
AATTCAAAAGACTAATCTCTTTTTCAGTGGACGACATGATCAACAATCCAAACGAGACTCGTTCTGACAG
CTTCTATTTCGTCGATAACAAACTCGTCATGCACAACAAAGCCGACTACTCATATGATGCATAAATATTT
AATACAAAAATGTTCTGGATAATTATTCTGTCGAATAGAAAAAAAACTCCAAATGTGATTAAATTCCAAT
AATTCCTGTCTAGTTTGTTCCTTCCCCTTCCCCTTCTCATGTTCAATGCATTCCTAAGCTTTTCAGTTCC
CCCCTTGTTTCTATATTTTTTCGCTGTCCTGTCACACTCGCTAAAAACACTAATCACACGGAAATCTGTT
TTCAATAAAAACTCCAACTTTAACTCATTTTCAATTTCAACTGAAAGATTTTTTCATTAGAGAATGTCTA
GAACTAGGCCCGGGCTACGTAATACGACTCACTTAAGGCCTTGACTAGAGGGTACCAGAGCTCACCTAGG
CAGGAAACAGCTATGACCATGATTACGCCAAGCTATCAACTTTGTATAGAAAAGTTGTACACCAATCATT
TCTCCCCTCCGAAATGTGTAGTCGTCATGACAAAGTGGTGACACTGGATTACGGTAGGCTCCGCCCACTT
CTTGGAAAAGTGACGTGGGCTCGGTGAGCCCTAAAGCTTTTGGTTTTCACAATTTTCTGGTTTTTGGGAT
TTTTGCGGGAATTTTGAGAGGAGAAAGTTGGGAGAGAAGATATTGGAATGGTCCCCGGGGAGCTGTACAT
TTATACATCTAGACTGAAGCTGGGGTATTGCAAAAAGAGAAAAGCCTATCACTTTCTTTCCATCCTGCAT
ACTTGCCAAAAAGTTTTGGCTGAGCTTATTTTTAAAATTGGAATTTTTTGGAATTTTCAGAAAAGAAAAA
GTTTTTTCTTTTTTTTTAATTTAAAAAATTTTTGCTATTTATTGCATGGTACTACAGAAAAACTTGAATG
AAATAAAAAATTTGGAAAATTCAAGAAAACTTTTTTTTTCATAGTTTATTTATTCGAGTTTTAATGTGGC
TTTTATTTTGTTCGGTTTTTGTTTTAAAAAGATTTTATACAAAATTTCAAGAATTTACAATTTTTCCGTT
GTAAAAAATCCAAAAAAAAATCCAAAAAAATAGTTCAGACCTTTTTTTAAATTTTAAATTTAAAAATTCA
ATACCAAAAAATTAAAAAAAATTAGTTTTTCCGAGAATAAAGGAAAAATGTTGAAAAAATATTATATATA
AAATTTCCAGAAAATGTGAAAACTCCAAAAAACTGCAGACTTTTCCCCAAACTAGCTATTTTTTGAATTC
ATTACCTTTAAAGGTGGAGTACCGAAATTTAAGACTTTGCTTTTTTAGACCCAAAATGGTCCAAAACTAC
CAAATTTCGTAATGAGACGTTCTGAAAATTTTTCAAAAAAATGTTATGGGAGCTCAAAGTTTTTGAAAAA
ATGGTATATTTTTAGCTAATTTTAACCACTTCTTGGCGTCGCAGCGGTTGGAACTCAATTTTAATTAAAT
TATCATCCTTCAATGTCCTTCAATCTTTGCAATTTCAATCGACCATACGCGTTCAGAGCATTTTTTTTTT
TCGTTTTTCCTCCCGTCCAGCACATATTTAAATATTCTCTCTCCCCCTCCCCTGGTTCCTAAAAACTTGG
GAAAGGGGAATTTCGAAGGAGGTGGAAGCTTCTTCTTCTCCCCGAGCACACACACACATCCTCTCTTCAA
AATCTTTAAGAAATAGTGCGTGTGAATGACTAGACGCTGAAGCTAACTTGGTTTCCGCGAACAATCCCAA
TCAGTGCCTGTGCCGAGGCTTCGGAGAAGAAGAGATTGACGTCGTCTTTTTCTTTTTTTGTGAAACAGAA
TAAAAAAGAATACGAAATGGACTTTTTCACACATTTTCGTTACTTTTCCAGAAAAAAACGAAGCTCTAGC
CATGGAAGTTTGAATTGAAAACCTAAACCCCGATGTGTATTCATTTGAGCTTAAGCCTAAGCCTAATTCT
ACGCCTAAGCATAAGCCTAAGCCTATGTTCAAGCCTAAGCCAAATTGTAGAACGTTACCAAAAGATCAAA
CCTATTTTTCCTACAGAAAAGGTCTAATGATAACTGTTAAGCGAGAGACAAGGAGAGATATATATCAAAA
ACTAGCCCAAACTGTGATTAACATCTATTAACTGACCTCAAAAAAAAAAATAGTAGAGATTAAATACTGC
TCAAAAAGTTTCTTGGAAAAGTAAATTGTTAGGTTTCTGGGGCCTGTAAAACTGGACCGAGTTTTGAAGA
ATTTTTTTAACTTTTCAAAGTTTGGCGTCACTGAAAGCTTTATATTGTACATGTTCCACCAATTTTCTTT
TGTATCCGTTTTTTCTGTCTCAAAACGGAGCTCGAGCCCATGACGTGTGGATACCGTGAGAATCCGCCCA
ATTCCTTCACATCGATCTCATATTTCTTTCCCAGTTTATATTGAATTCCCGTTGAATTGCGGCTTTGCAG
GGGAGAAGATGTGCGTCTTTATATTTTTTTTTCTATCCTTACCCGCCGTGAATCCGGCTCGAATTGAGCC
AATTTTTATGAATAGTAGAGCTAATTGACTTCGTCTCCCTAGAATTGATGAGGTAAAGCTCGTGGGGAGA
TATGGAGATTTTTCGATTTTTTTTCCAGTAATTTTCAGTTCAAAATTTGAGCTTTTGAGCAGGAGTTTTG
AGATTTGTGCCAAAATTTCCTATTATTTTTTCAAATATTTTTGCTTTTGTAAAAAAGGTGTAGTAGAAGT
TTTGTAGTGCCACTATTTTTTTTTTGAAAATTATGTTTTGGCGGAAAGTTCTTTAAAAAAGTTAATCAAA
ATTTTTGGCGCTTTAGTCAAATTAATTTTCTGGCAAAAATATTAGTAATTTTGGCGTGAGTTCAATTTTC
CCATTCTTAAAATTTCACACAATTAAGAATTTTAAGATTTGGGTTTTTTTTTCAACAAAAAATCAAATAT
TTACATGAAAATTCGGCGGGAAATAAAAAAAAATATTCCGATTCAATGTGTGAATAACTTTTTGCGGGGA
ATTCAAATTTGCATTATTTAAACTTTTTTTAAGCTCGAAAAATTGAAATTCTTAAATAAATAAATAAAAT
TTTCCTCGAATTTTGAATGTTTCGATTTTTTAGCGTTATTTTTTCAAAATTTCCACTAAAACTCTAGTTC
TAAAGTTCTAAAACTTTAAAAACTTCCTAATGTTGTGGTCTTGTGTTTTTTTGGCAGCGATTTCCAAATT
TCTGAAATTCCAACAAAAAAACCACTACGTCAGTTTGCATATCCAACCCCCCCCCCCCCCCCCCCCCCTC
TGAGCCAATCAATCATGTGCATTTTGAATTGGCGCCAAGGCAATCTTCGTAAAAAATAACAATAGAGTCA
TCCCTCAGAACAGAAAAGAAACCCGCCCGGGGGCTCAAATACACATGTCATTTTTCTTTTTTCGCCTGAT
TTTTAGCCTAAATTAGTGTTTAGCAATTTTTTAAGGTAACTCGGTGGAGTCATTTGAACTTTTTAAACTA
AAATTTCAGAAAAAATTCTTTTTTTTTGTCAAAAAATAATTTTCCCGCCGGAATTTTTCAAAAAAATAAT
TTTTATTTTATTTTTCAAGTTCCTTGTTTCCTCTTTATTTTTTTATTTTGCCCCCAAAAGTTTTACACTA
AAATATTTAATTTTCAGGTAATTCATCGAAAGTCTTTCTATTTTCCGCATCTCTTGTTCAAAACAAGTTT
GTACAAAAAAGCAGGCTAAAAAATGCCAAAGAAGAAGCGTAAGGTCCCACAATTTGACATCCTTTGTAAA
ACCCCACCAAAGGTCCTCGTCCGTCAATTCGTCGAGCGTTTCGAGCGTCCATCCGGAGAGAAGATCGCCC
TCTGCGCCGCCGAGCTCACCTACCTCTGCTGGATGATCACCCACAACGGAACCGCCATCAAGCGTGCCAC
CTTCATGTCCTACAACACCATCATCTCCAACTCCCTCTCCTTCGACATCGTCAACAAGTCCCTCCAATTC
AAGTACAAGACCCAAAAGGCCACCATCCTCGAGGCCTCCCTCAAGAAGCTCATCCCAGCCTGGGAGTTCA
CCATCATCCCATACTACGGACAAAAGCACCAATCCGACATCACCGACATCGTCTCCTCCCTCCAACTCCA
ATTCGAGTCCTCCGAGGAGGCCGACAAGGGAAACTCCCACTCCAAGAAGGTAAGTTTAAACATATATATA
CTAACTAACCCTGATTATTTAAATTTTCAGATGCTCAAGGCCCTCCTCTCCGAGGGAGAGTCCATCTGGG
AGATCACCGAGAAGATCCTCAACTCCTTCGAGTACACCTCCCGTTTCACCAAGACCAAGACCCTCTACCA
ATTCCTCTTCCTCGCCACCTTCATCAACTGCGGACGTTTCTCCGACATCAAGAACGTCGACCCAAAGTCC
TTCAAGCTCGTCCAAAACAAGTACCTCGGAGTCATCATCCAATGCCTCGTCACCGAGACCAAGACCTCCG
TCTCCCGTCACATCTACTTCTTCTCCGCCCGTGGACGTATCGACCCACTCGTCTACCTCGACGAGTTCCT
CCGTAACTCCGAGCCAGTCCTCAAGCGTGTCAACCGTACCGGAAACTCCTCCTCCAACAAGCAAGAGTAC
CAACTCCTCAAGGACAACCTCGTCCGTTCCTACAACAAGGTAAGTTTAAACAGTTCGGTACTAACTAACC
ATACATATTTAAATTTTCAGGCCCTCAAGAAGAACGCCCCATACTCCATCTTCGCCATCAAGAACGGACC
AAAGTCCCACATCGGACGTCACCTCATGACCTCCTTCCTCTCCATGAAGGGACTCACCGAGCTCACCAAC
GTCGTCGGAAACTGGTCCGACAAGCGTGCCTCCGCCGTCGCCCGTACCACCTACACCCACCAAATCACCG
CCATCCCAGACCACTACTTCGCCCTCGTCTCCCGTTACTACGCCTACGACCCAATCTCCAAGGAGATGAT
CGCCCTCAAGGACGAGACCAACCCAATCGAGGAGTGGCAACACATCGAGCAACTCAAGGGTTCCGCCGAG
GGATCCATCCGTTACCCAGCCTGGAACGGAATCATCTCCCAAGAGGTCCTCGACTACCTCTCCTCCTACA
TCAACCGTCGTATCTCCCGTCGTCGTAAGGCCAACCCAACCAAGCTCTCCGAGAACGCCAAGAAGCTCGC
CAAGGAGGTCGAGAACTAAACCCAGCTTTCTTGTACAAAGTGGGGATGATCGACGCCAACGTCGTTGAAT
TTTCAAATTTTAAATACTGAATATTTGTTTTTTTTCCTATTATTTATTTATTCTCTTTGTGTTTTTTTTC
TTGCTTTCTAAAAAATTAATTCAATCCAAATCTAAACATTTTTTTTTCTCTTTCCGTCTCCCAATTCGTA
TTCCGCTCCTCTCATCTGAACACAATGTGCAAGTTTATTTATCTTCTCGCTTTCATTTCATTAGGACGTG
GGGGGAATTGGTGGAAGGGGGAAACACACAAAAGGATGATGGAAATGAAATAAGGACACACAATATGCAA
CAACATTCAATTCAGAAATATGGAGGAAGGTTTAAAAGAAAACATAAAAATATATAGAGGAGGAAGGAAA
ACTAGTAAAAAATAAGCAAAGAAATTAGGCGAACGATGAGAATTGTCCTCGCTTGGCAACTTTATTATAC
ATAGTTGATAATTCACTGGCCGTCGTTTTACACTCGAGACGTACGGTGCGCGCGATGCATTCGAAGATCT
GCCCACTAGTGAGTCGTATTATAAGTGCAAGTAAGATCAGTGTTTGTTTCGATATCAGTCTGTTTCGTAA
CGGTCTTCTGTATAACTACAAAAAAGAATAAAAAACCGTATCACAACTGAGAAAAAAGACAAAACTTATT
GAACAGTGTTCCTTTCAAAAAATTATTTTGTAAAAAATCGAGTTTTTCTCCAAAATAACGCACGCAATCA
AAAACAAGAAAACTAACGTGTTCTCCTGGGCGTGGAACTCCTTATCAAGATTACCATTATTGTCTGTCAG
AATTGATATTTCAATTATTTCATATCTAGACAAACCCGGGTGTCTTGCATTTATTAGTACTGTGAGTTTA
CATACAAACGAGGCTTACTCAGATAACATAGAGTCACCTCTAATTAGCAAAAACCCATTTCTAATTAGCT
ATTTCGACCAGTTCTAAAGTCACCGTAATTAGAAATGGTTTTTGTAGCTTTTCTAATTAGAAATGACCCC
GAGATAAGTGAAATATGGCATTTTCTGGGTTTTCTAGTAAGAAATGATCCCGCACGTAGTGATTCCGCGT
TACAAGCCAAATTCAAATTAAAAAAGTATATTACACAATTCAAGTTACATTATTTTCAGGAAACAATGGC
GAAGAGCAAAGCAGAGATTCAAAAGGAGGAAAGAGACAACAGATATGAACGAAGACTTCTTGAAAAGAGA
AAGAGACATGAGGTGAGTAACCATGATAATAAATAATCAAGTAAGGGCTATAGATTTATAAATTCTGGAG
TTAACAGTTTCGAAAAAAAGTAGTTTTCATATGTGCGAAGGAATATCAAAAATAGGGGAATAGCCTAAAC
GAGTGAGAAAATTAAATGTTTGTTATTTTTTCAAAAATGTCTGCAGGGCCGTTATCCTTTCAAATGCACT
CTATCAAACATAGATCATATCCATCATATCTTATCCAGAATTTATATCATATCCAAGATTGAGAGCGTTT
CAAGGAAAATCTCAAACAACCATACAATTTTGTAGATCGACAACAAGGCCTCCACTTCTTCATCGATGGC
CTCTGCAGCACCTGCACCACCAAGTTTGTATTTTTCATATTAATATAAAGTGAGCCACGCATAGTCGTTT
TTAGGATTTTTGCCAGATCGATGTCGCGCAAACAGACTGTTTTTTTTTCTTTGAAAGCCGTGCGTGACAT
GGGCCACGGATTGTAACGCCGCGCTGGATGGATAAAAATTTATTCAGTTTTTTAGCCTTTACAAAATATG
GTTCGACTACTTTCTTTATTTTTACATTTTTATAGGTGCTCATTGAGCTGAGATATTTTGGGTATAATCG
GAAAATCGCTGATTTTGGTCATTTTTCTGCACTAAAGATTACACAAAAAGTTCAGTATTTAGATTCATTG
TTGAAAATTGGGGATGATCTACAGATACATATCGCCGTGTTCAAAAACA
