>Addgene plasmid #73685 | pMLS260 | depositor partial sequence | sequence record 136565 | Punc-17::FLP
TACACCAATCATTTCTCCCCTCCGAAATGTGTAGTCGTCATGACAAAGTGGTGACACTGGATTACGGTAG
GCTCCGCCCACTTCTTGGAAAAGTGACGTGGGCTCGGTGAGCCCTAAAGCTTTTGGTTTTCACAATTTTC
TGGTTTTTGGGATTTTTGCGGGAATTTTGAGAGGAGAAAGTTGGGAGAGAAGATATTGGAATGGTCCCCG
GGGAGCTGTACATTTATACATCTAGACTGAAGCTGGGGTATTGCAAAAAGAGAAAAGCCTATCACTTTCT
TTCCATCCTGCATACTTGCCAAAAAGTTTTGGCTGAGCTTATTTTTAAAATTGGAATTTTTTGGAATTTT
CAGAAAAGAAAAAGTTTTTTCTTTTTTTTTAATTTAAAAAATTTTTGCTATTTATTGCATGGTACTACAG
AAAAACTTGAATGAAATAAAAAATTTGGAAAATTCAAGAAAACTTTTTTTTTCATAGTTTATTTATTCGA
GTTTTAATGTGGCTTTTATTTTGTTCGGTTTTTGTTTTAAAAAGATTTTATACAAAATTTCAAGAATTTA
CAATTTTTCCGTTGTAAAAAATCCAAAAAAAAATCCAAAAAAATAGTTCAGACCTTTTTTTAAATTTTAA
ATTTAAAAATTCAATACCAAAAAATTAAAAAAAATTAGTTTTTCCGAGAATAAAGGAAAAATGTTGAAAA
AATATTATATATAAAATTTCCAGAAAATGTGAAAACTCCAAAAAACTGCAGACTTTTCCCCAAACTAGCT
ATTTTTTGAATTCATTACCTTTAAAGGTGGAGTACCGAAATTTAAGACTTTGCTTTTTTAGACCCAAAAT
GGTCCAAAACTACCAAATTTCGTAATGAGACGTTCTGAAAATTTTTCAAAAAAATGTTATGGGAGCTCAA
AGTTTTTGAAAAAATGGTATATTTTTAGCTAATTTTAACCACTTCTTGGCGTCGCAGCGGTTGGAACTCA
ATTTTAATTAAATTATCATCCTTCAATGTCCTTCAATCTTTGCAATTTCAATCGACCATACGCGTTCAGA
GCATTTTTTTTTTTCGTTTTTCCTCCCGTCCAGCACATATTTAAATATTCTCTCTCCCCCTCCCCTGGTT
CCTAAAAACTTGGGAAAGGGGAATTTCGAAGGAGGTGGAAGCTTCTTCTTCTCCCCGAGCACACACACAC
ATCCTCTCTTCAAAATCTTTAAGAAATAGTGCGTGTGAATGACTAGACGCTGAAGCTAACTTGGTTTCCG
CGAACAATCCCAATCAGTGCCTGTGCCGAGGCTTCGGAGAAGAAGAGATTGACGTCGTCTTTTTCTTTTT
TTGTGAAACAGAATAAAAAAGAATACGAAATGGACTTTTTCACACATTTTCGTTACTTTTCCAGAAAAAA
ACGAAGCTCTAGCCATGGAAGTTTGAATTGAAAACCTAAACCCCGATGTGTATTCATTTGAGCTTAAGCC
TAAGCCTAATTCTACGCCTAAGCATAAGCCTAAGCCTATGTTCAAGCCTAAGCCAAATTGTAGAACGTTA
CCAAAAGATCAAACCTATTTTTCCTACAGAAAAGGTCTAATGATAACTGTTAAGCGAGAGACAAGGAGAG
ATATATATCAAAAACTAGCCCAAACTGTGATTAACATCTATTAACTGACCTCAAAAAAAAAAATAGTAGA
GATTAAATACTGCTCAAAAAGTTTCTTGGAAAAGTAAATTGTTAGGTTTCTGGGGCCTGTAAAACTGGAC
CGAGTTTTGAAGAATTTTTTTAACTTTTCAAAGTTTGGCGTCACTGAAAGCTTTATATTGTACATGTTCC
ACCAATTTTCTTTTGTATCCGTTTTTTCTGTCTCAAAACGGAGCTCGAGCCCATGACGTGTGGATACCGT
GAGAATCCGCCCAATTCCTTCACATCGATCTCATATTTCTTTCCCAGTTTATATTGAATTCCCGTTGAAT
TGCGGCTTTGCAGGGGAGAAGATGTGCGTCTTTATATTTTTTTTTCTATCCTTACCCGCCGTGAATCCGG
CTCGAATTGAGCCAATTTTTATGAATAGTAGAGCTAATTGACTTCGTCTCCCTAGAATTGATGAGGTAAA
GCTCGTGGGGAGATATGGAGATTTTTCGATTTTTTTTCCAGTAATTTTCAGTTCAAAATTTGAGCTTTTG
AGCAGGAGTTTTGAGATTTGTGCCAAAATTTCCTATTATTTTTTCAAATATTTTTGCTTTTGTAAAAAAG
GTGTAGTAGAAGTTTTGTAGTGCCACTATTTTTTTTTTGAAAATTATGTTTTGGCGGAAAGTTCTTTAAA
AAAGTTAATCAAAATTTTTGGCGCTTTAGTCAAATTAATTTTCTGGCAAAAATATTAGTAATTTTGGCGT
GAGTTCAATTTTCCCATTCTTAAAATTTCACACAATTAAGAATTTTAAGATTTGGGTTTTTTTTTCAACA
AAAAATCAAATATTTACATGAAAATTCGGCGGGAAATAAAAAAAAATATTCCGATTCAATGTGTGAATAA
CTTTTTGCGGGGAATTCAAATTTGCATTATTTAAACTTTTTTTAAGCTCGAAAAATTGAAATTCTTAAAT
AAATAAATAAAATTTTCCTCGAATTTTGAATGTTTCGATTTTTTAGCGTTATTTTTTCAAAATTTCCACT
AAAACTCTAGTTCTAAAGTTCTAAAACTTTAAAAACTTCCTAATGTTGTGGTCTTGTGTTTTTTTGGCAG
CGATTTCCAAATTTCTGAAATTCCAACAAAAAAACCACTACGTCAGTTTGCATATCCAACCCCCCCCCCC
CCCCCCCCCCCTCTGAGCCAATCAATCATGTGCATTTTGAATTGGCGCCAAGGCAATCTTCGTAAAAAAT
AACAATAGAGTCATCCCTCAGAACAGAAAAGAAACCCGCCCGGGGGCTCAAATACACATGTCATTTTTCT
TTTTTCGCCTGATTTTTAGCCTAAATTAGTGTTTAGCAATTTTTTAAGGTAACTCGGTGGAGTCATTTGA
ACTTTTTAAACTAAAATTTCAGAAAAAATTCTTTTTTTTTGTCAAAAAATAATTTTCCCGCCGGAATTTT
TCAAAAAAATAATTTTTATTTTATTTTTCAAGTTCCTTGTTTCCTCTTTATTTTTTTATTTTGCCCCCAA
AAGTTTTACACTAAAATATTTAATTTTCAGGTAATTCATCGAAAGTCTTTCTATTTTCCGCATCTCTTGT
TCAAAACAAGTTTGTACAAAAAAGCAGGCTAAAAAATGCCAAAGAAGAAGCGTAAGGTCCCACAATTTGA
CATCCTTTGTAAAACCCCACCAAAGGTCCTCGTCCGTCAATTCGTCGAGCGTTTCGAGCGTCCATCCGGA
GAGAAGATCGCCCTCTGCGCCGCCGAGCTCACCTACCTCTGCTGGATGATCACCCACAACGGAACCGCCA
TCAAGCGTGCCACCTTCATGTCCTACAACACCATCATCTCCAACTCCCTCTCCTTCGACATCGTCAACAA
GTCCCTCCAATTCAAGTACAAGACCCAAAAGGCCACCATCCTCGAGGCCTCCCTCAAGAAGCTCATCCCA
GCCTGGGAGTTCACCATCATCCCATACTACGGACAAAAGCACCAATCCGACATCACCGACATCGTCTCCT
CCCTCCAACTCCAATTCGAGTCCTCCGAGGAGGCCGACAAGGGAAACTCCCACTCCAAGAAGGTAAGTTT
AAACATATATATACTAACTAACCCTGATTATTTAAATTTTCAGATGCTCAAGGCCCTCCTCTCCGAGGGA
GAGTCCATCTGGGAGATCACCGAGAAGATCCTCAACTCCTTCGAGTACACCTCCCGTTTCACCAAGACCA
AGACCCTCTACCAATTCCTCTTCCTCGCCACCTTCATCAACTGCGGACGTTTCTCCGACATCAAGAACGT
CGACCCAAAGTCCTTCAAGCTCGTCCAAAACAAGTACCTCGGAGTCATCATCCAATGCCTCGTCACCGAG
ACCAAGACCTCCGTCTCCCGTCACATCTACTTCTTCTCCGCCCGTGGACGTATCGACCCACTCGTCTACC
TCGACGAGTTCCTCCGTAACTCCGAGCCAGTCCTCAAGCGTGTCAACCGTACCGGAAACTCCTCCTCCAA
CAAGCAAGAGTACCAACTCCTCAAGGACAACCTCGTCCGTTCCTACAACAAGGTAAGTTTAAACAGTTCG
GTACTAACTAACCATACATATTTAAATTTTCAGGCCCTCAAGAAGAACGCCCCATACTCCATCTTCGCCA
TCAAGAACGGACCAAAGTCCCACATCGGACGTCACCTCATGACCTCCTTCCTCTCCATGAAGGGACTCAC
CGAGCTCACCAACGTCGTCGGAAACTGGTCCGACAAGCGTGCCTCCGCCGTCGCCCGTACCACCTACACC
CACCAAATCACCGCCATCCCAGACCACTACTTCGCCCTCGTCTCCCGTTACTACGCCTACGACCCAATCT
CCAAGGAGATGATCGCCCTCAAGGACGAGACCAACCCAATCGAGGAGTGGCAACACATCGAGCAACTCAA
GGGTTCCGCCGAGGGATCCATCCGTTACCCAGCCTGGAACGGAATCATCTCCCAAGAGGTCCTCGACTAC
CTCTCCTCCTACATCAACCGTCGTATCTCCCGTCGTCGTAAGGCCAACCCAACCAAGCTCTCCGAGAACG
CCAAGAAGCTCGCCAAGGAGGTCGAGAACTAAACCCAGCTTTCTTGTACAAAGTGGGGATGATCGACGCC
AACGTCGTTGAATTTTCAAATTTTAAATACTGAATATTTGTTTTTTTTCCTATTATTTATTTATTCTCTT
TGTGTTTTTTTTCTTGCTTTCTAAAAAATTAATTCAATCCAAATCTAAACATTTTTTTTTCTCTTTCCGT
CTCCCAATTCGTATTCCGCTCCTCTCATCTGAACACAATGTGCAAGTTTATTTATCTTCTCGCTTTCATT
TCATTAGGACGTGGGGGGAATTGGTGGAAGGGGGAAACACACAAAAGGATGATGGAAATGAAATAAGGAC
ACACAATATGCAACAACATTCAATTCAGAAATATGGAGGAAGGTTTAAAAGAAAACATAAAAATATATAG
AGGAGGAAGGAAAACTAGTAAAAAATAAGCAAAGAAATTAGGCGAACGATGAGAATTGTCCTCGCTTGG
