>Addgene plasmid #73685 | pMLS260 | addgene partial sequence | sequence record 139616 | M13-F20 5'-TGTAAAACGACGGCCAGT-3'
TTGCCAAGCGAGGACAATTCTCATCGTTCGCCTAATTTCTTTGCTTATTTTTTACTAGTTTTCCTTCCTC
CTCTATATATTTTTATGTTTTCTTTTAAACCTTCCTCCATATTTCTGAATTGAATGTTGTTGCATATTGT
GTGTCCTTATTTCATTTCCATCATCCTTTTGTGTGTTTCCCCCTTCCACCAATTCCCCCCACGTCCTAAT
GAAATGAAAGCGAGAAGATAAATAAACTTGCACATTGTGTTCAGATGAGAGGAGCGGAATACGAATTGGG
AGACGGAAAGAGAAAAAAAAATGTTTAGATTTGGATTGAATTAATTTTTTAGAAAGCAAGAAAAAAAACA
CAAAGAGAATAAATAAATAATAGGAAAAAAAACAAATATTCAGTATTTAAAATTTGAAAATTCAACGACG
TTGGCGTCGATCATCCCCACTTTGTACAAGAAAGCTGGGTTTAGTTCTCGACCTCCTTGGCGAGCTTCTT
GGCGTTCTCGGAGAGCTTGGTTGGGTTGGCCTTACGACGACGGGAGATACGACGGTTGATGTAGGAGGAG
AGGTAGTCGAGGACCTCTTGGGAGATGATTCCGTTCCAGGCTGGGTAACGGATGGATCCCTCGGCGGAAC
CCTTGAGTTGCTCGATGTGTTGCCACTCCTCGATTGGGTTGGTCTCGTCCTTGAGGGCGATCATCTCCTT
GGAGATTGGGTCGTAGGCGTAGTAACGGGAGACGAGGGCGAAGTAGTGGTCTGGGATGGCGGTGATTTGG
TGGGTGTAGGTGGTACGGGCGACGGCGGAGGCACGCTTGTCGGACCAGTTTCCGACGACGTTGGTGAGCT
CGGTGAGTCCCTTCATGGAGAGGAAGGAGGTCATGAGGTGACGTCCGATGTGGGACTTTGGTCCGTTCTT
GATGGCGAAGATGGAGTATGGGGCGTTCTTCTTGAGGGCCTGAAAATTTAAATATGTATGGTTAGTTAGT
ACCGAACTGTTTAAACTTACCTTGTTGTAGGAACGGACGAGGTTG
