>Addgene plasmid #73685 | pMLS260 | addgene partial sequence | sequence record 139617 | M13-Rev 5'-CAGGAAACAGCTATGACC-3'
GAAAAGTTGTACACCAATCATTTCTCCCCTCCGAAATGTGTAGTCGTCATGACAAAGTGGTGACACTGGA
TTACGGTAGGCTCCGCCCACTTCTTGGAAAAGTGACGTGGGCTCGGTGAGCCCTAAAGCTTTTGGTTTTC
ACAATTTTCTGGTTTTTGGGATTTTTGCGGGAATTTTGAGAGGAGAAAGTTGGGAGAGAAGATATTGGAA
TGGTCCCCGGGGAGCTGTACATTTATACATCTAGACTGAAGCTGGGGTATTGCAAAAAGAGAAAAGCCTA
TCACTTTCTTTCCATCCTGCATACTTGCCAAAAAGTTTTGGCTGAGCTTATTTTTAAAATTGGAATTTTT
TGGAATTTTCAGAAAAGAAAAAGTTTTTTCTTTTTTTTTAATTTAAAAAATTTTTGCTATTTATTGCATG
GTACTACAGAAAAACTTGAATGAAATAAAAAATTTGGAAAATTCAAGAAAACTTTTTTTTTCATAGTTTA
TTTATTCGAGTTTTAATGTGGCTTTTATTTTGTTCGGTTTTTGTTTTAAAAAGATTTTATACAAAATTTC
AAGAATTTACAATTTTTCCGTTGTAAAAAATCCAAAAAAAAATCCAAAAAAATAGTTCAGACCTTTTTTT
AAATTTTAAATTTAAAAATTCAATACCAAAAAATTAAAAAAAATTAGTTTTTCCGAGAATAAAGGAAAAA
TGTTGAAAAAATATTATATATAAAATTTCCAGAAAATGTGAAAACTCCAAAAAACTGCAGACTTTTCCCC
AAACTAGCTATTTTTTGAATTCATTACCTTTAAAGGTGGAGTACCGAAATTTAAGACTTTGCTTTTTTAG
ACCCAAAATGGTCCAAAACTACCAAATTTCGTAATGAGACGTTCTGAAAATTTTTCAAAAAAATGTTATG
GGAGCTCAAAGTTTTTGAAAAAATGGTATATTTTTAGCTAATTTTAACCACTTCTTGGCGTCGCAGCGGT
TGGAACTCAATTTTAATTAAATTATCATCCTTCAATGTCCTTCAATCTTTGCAATTTCAATCGACCATAC
GCGTTCA
